Addgene plasmid #223047: rag2:mcherry_CE_pISceI
Purpose: Express m-Cherry gene in mesenchymal lineage of Zebrafish.
Depositing lab: Alejandro Gutierrez. Depositing organization: Boston Children's Hospital. Publication: A methyltransferase-independent role for METTL1 in tRNA aminoacylation and oncogenic transformation. Ali RH, Orellana EA, Lee SH, Chae YC, Chen Y, Clauwaert J, Kennedy AL, Gutierrez AE, Papke DJ, Valenzuela M, Silverman B, Falzetta A, Ficarro SB, Marto JA, Fletcher CDM, Perez-Atayde A, Alcindor T, Shimamura A, Prensner JR, Gregory RI, Gutierrez A. Mol Cell. 2025 Mar 6;85(5):948-961.e11. doi: 10.1016/j.molcel.2025.01.003. Epub 2025 Jan 31. PubMed 39892392.
Backbone
  Vector backbone: Rag2 plasmid
  Backbone size w/o insert (bp): 12500
  Vector type: Express the insert(gene) in mesenchymal lineage of Zebrafish.
Growth in bacteria
  Bacterial resistance: Ampicillin, 100 μg/mL
  Growth temperature: 37°C
  Growth strain: NEB Stable
  Copy number: Low Copy
Gene/Insert
  Gene/Insert name: m-Cherry
  Insert size (bp): 705
  Promoter: Rag2
  Cloning method: Restriction Enzyme; 5′ cloning site BamHi (unknown if destroyed); 3′ cloning site Clai (unknown if destroyed)
  Sequencing primers: 5′ CTGTGGTAAAGCCATGGTTG
Terms and licenses: Academic/Nonprofit Terms; Industry Terms: Not Available to Industry
How to cite: rag2:mcherry_CE_pISceI was a gift from Alejandro Gutierrez (Addgene plasmid # 223047 ; http://n2t.net/addgene:223047 ; RRID:Addgene_223047)
