[The description below was written by a language model from this plasmid's Addgene catalogue record and pLannotate feature annotations shown in this document.]
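Description:
rag2:mcherry_CE_pISceI is a zebrafish transgenesis plasmid of about 12.8 kb, built on a pBluescript-type bacterial backbone and designed to express the red fluorescent protein mCherry from the rag2 promoter. The catalogue entry describes its purpose as expression in the zebrafish mesenchymal lineage. The bacterial portion carries a ColE1/pUC-family origin, an f1 phage origin, the β-lactamase gene for ampicillin selection, and remnants of the lacZα/lac promoter region with flanking T3 and T7 promoters and fragments of the pBluescript polylinker. Although the annotated origin is of the high-copy type, the depositor lists the plasmid as low copy and propagates it in a recombination-stabilising strain, which fits a large construct containing several repeated elements.

The mCherry coding sequence was cloned by restriction digestion and is followed immediately by an SV40 polyadenylation signal. The roughly 5 kb upstream of mCherry carries no automatic annotation. This is presumably where the rag2 regulatory sequence lies, but the feature table does not confirm it. The table also shows a second reporter that the catalogue fields do not mention: an EGFP open reading frame about 1.2 kb downstream of the mCherry cassette, followed by further SV40 poly(A) signals and short large T antigen fragments. The promoter driving EGFP is not annotated or stated, so its role, for instance as an independent marker of transgenic animals, cannot be established from the record. The "pISceI" in the name suggests I-SceI meganuclease sites for meganuclease-assisted genomic integration after embryo injection, but no such sites are annotated. The associated publication concerns oncogenic transformation, consistent with use as a fluorescent marker or control in rag2-driven zebrafish tumour models.
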