Features (pLannotate 1.2.2; 22 found; start..end, strand, type, name):
   5025..5732    +  CDS            mCherry: mCherry is a basic (constitutively fluorescent) red fluorescent protein published in 2004, derived from Discosoma sp.. It is reported to be a very rapidly-maturing monomer with low acid sensitivity.
   5745..5879    -  polyA_signal   SV40 poly(A) signal: SV40 polyadenylation signal
   6946..7662    +  CDS            EGFP: EGFP is a basic (constitutively fluorescent) green fluorescent protein published in 1996, derived from Aequorea victoria. It is reported to be a rapidly-maturing weak dimer with moderate acid sensitivity.
   7691..7708    -  promoter       T7 promoter (fragment): promoter for bacteriophage T7 RNA polymerase
   7713..7845    -  polyA_signal   SV40 poly(A) signal: SV40 polyadenylation signal
   7861..7944    +  CDS            large T antigen (fragment): large T antigen from SV40 (simian virus 40)
   7967..8101    +  polyA_signal   SV40 poly(A) signal: SV40 polyadenylation signal
   8235..8318    -  CDS            large T antigen (fragment): large T antigen from SV40 (simian virus 40)
   8329..8351    -  misc_feature   MCS (fragment): pBluescript multiple cloning site
   8370..8391    -  misc_feature   MCS (fragment): pBluescript multiple cloning site
   8400..8418    -  promoter       T7 promoter: promoter for bacteriophage T7 RNA polymerase
   8426..8581    +  CDS            lacZα (fragment): LacZα fragment of β-galactosidase; lacZ fragment
   8612..9040    -  rep_origin     f1 ori (sequence partly withheld): f1 bacteriophage origin of replication; arrow indicates direction of (+) strand synthesis
   9067..9171    +  promoter       AmpR promoter: bla
   9172..10032   +  CDS            AmpR: β-lactamase; bla; confers resistance to ampicillin, carbenicillin, and related antibiotics
  10203..10791   +  rep_origin     ori: high-copy-number ColE1/pMB1/pBR322/pUC origin of replication
  10974..11066   +  CDS            lacI (fragment): lac repressor; lacI; The lac repressor binds to the lac operator to inhibit transcription in E. coli. This inhibition can be relieved by adding lactose or isopropyl-β-D-thiogalactopyranoside (IPTG).
  11079..11100   +  protein_bind   CAP binding site: CAP binding activates transcription in the presence of cAMP. E. coli catabolite activator protein
  11115..11145   +  promoter       lac promoter: promoter for the E. coli lac operon
  11149..11171   +  protein_bind   lac operator (fragment): The lac repressor binds to the lac operator to inhibit transcription in E. coli. This inhibition can be relieved by adding lactose or isopropyl-β-D-thiogalactopyranoside (IPTG). lac repressor encoded by lacI
  11214..11232   +  promoter       T3 promoter: promoter for bacteriophage T3 RNA polymerase
  11245..11264   -  misc_feature   MCS (fragment): pBluescript multiple cloning site
>Addgene plasmid #223047 | rag2:mcherry_CE_pISceI | addgene full sequence | sequence record 443351 | Addgene NGS Result
CCTGTGGTCTGTGTGGGTCCTAATGCCCCAGTATAAACCAGCAGGTCTACCTGTGGTCTGTGTGGGTCTG
TGGTTGGTTTYSDDSTTARDGACSGCRTAHVAGGYAGCMGKTCGWCYCGTGGGTTNGTAGTGGTGYCTAA
GRSMCARGTATAAACCAGCAGGTCAACSTGTGGTCTGTGTGGGTCCTAATGCCCCAGTATAAACCAGCAG
GTCAACCTGTGGTCTGTGTGGGTCCTAATGCCCCGNGTAYAAACCAGCAKGTCAACCTGTGGTCTGTGTG
GGTCCTAATGCCCCAGTATAAACCAGCAGGTCAACCTGTGGTCTGTGTGGGTCCTAATGCCCCAGTATAA
ACCAGCAGGTCTACCTGTGGTCTGTGTGGGTCCTAATGCCCCAGTATAAACCAGCAGGTCAACCTGTGGT
CTGTGTGGGTYCTAATGCCCCAGTATAAACCAGCAGGTCAACCTGTGGTCTGTGTGGGTCCTAATGCCCC
AGTATAAACCAGCAGGTCAACCTGTGGTCTGTGTGGGTCCTAATGCCCCAGTATAAACCAGCAGATCAAC
CTGTGGTCTGTGTGGGTCCTAAAGTCCCAGGNATAAACCAGCATGTCAACCTGTGGTCTGTGTGGGTCCT
AATGCCCCGGTATAAACCAGCAGATCAACCTGTGGTCTGTGTGGGTCCTAATGCCCCAGGATAAACCAGC
AGGTCAACCTGTGGTCTGTGTGGGTCCTAATGCCCCAGTATAAACCAGCAGGTCAACCTGTGGTCTGTGT
GGGTCCTAATGCCCCAGTATATTGATGGAGACTCTATACTGCTCGGTGAGCTCCATCTTTCGGATAAGAT
GTTAAAACAAGGTCCCGACTCTCTGTGGTGGTAAAAAATTCCCAGGATGTCCTTCCTACCCTGGCATCCT
GGACAAATTTGCTCACTGTCCTCTGTCCATCATGGCCTCCTAACCATCCCCATATCATAATTGGCTTTAT
CACTCTAGCTGGGGCCGAAATCGCATACTTCCATTTTATGAGGTACGCTAAAATCAGTATGCGAGCCAAG
TAATATGTCCGAATACTTCCGGCGAGATTCTAGAGTGTGCATTCGATGCACGCTACGCTATTCCATGATG
CCCCGTGAGAGAATTCTTGAATCGGAGAGAAGCAACGCAACTCATGCGGGTAGGTTACGTGACGATGACA
TATTGGCGGATGTAGTACGTCCAAGTTCCATTCATACTGCTCACATTCATATTTTATAGAATGTTCTTTT
CCCACAGCCAAGTAGTAAGTTTAAATTCAAATACAGTACCTACTAAGTAGTAGTAGACGGTTTCGGACGC
AGCCCCTGTCTCCTCTCCACCAATATACTGGTGTGTAGTGTGCGGTCTGGTGCAATATGGCTGCCATCGC
GTCATCCAGGTGGATGCTGCACACTGGTGGTTGATGAGGAGATTTTGCCCAAAAAAGTGTTTTGAGTTTC
CAGAAAAGCGCGATATAAATGTAAGGAATTATCATTAGCTTATTATAATGGAACTTTCTGGATAACTTGT
GCCAGAGCTAGGGGCCATTAAAACTTTGCCCTGGGGTACCTCAGGGAGCTGCAAGGAAGTGCTATAGGGC
TAATGAAATGTTTGGGGGAAAAAAAAAAATTTTATAAGTAAAAATAAAACTAAAATAATTAATAATTTCA
TTGTTGAAAATTATAGTAAAATTGATAAACAAGATAAGCAGCATTAGTATAAAAAACTAAAAACAAACGT
AATTTAAAATAATTAAATTGTTTTAAATAAATTATACAAAATAATGTTTACAACGACACGGTGGTGCAGT
AGGTAGTGCTGTCGCCAGCAAAGCAAGAAGGTCGCTGGTTCGAGCCTCAGCTGGATCACTTGATGTTTCT
GTGTGGAGCATTCGCGTGCGTTTAACCCCAGATTAATAAAGAGACTAAGCCGAAAAGAAAATAAATGTAT
GAAAATGTTTACGTAAAATGTAAATAAATGCATGATTAATAAAATATATGAATTTTAAAGATTGAGGTAG
AATTGTTTTATTATTCACACATTTGGTTATTTTTAATCAGTGACAACTTGTGATGCTCTTTATATTGTTT
ATTACGCTACTTTGAATATTCAGTCTCAAATTGCATGTAAATACGACTTCAAAGCAGAATTAGTTTAATT
TAATTGCCTGTAAACAGTGTTGTACTTTGATGGTGATTGTCTGATAATAATATGATTTCACTATTTAAAA
TTTGAAAAAAAAAAATCTGAAAAATACTCACCGGCCACTTTATTAGGTACACCTGTCTAACTGCTTGTTA
ACGTAAATTTCTAATCAGCCAATCACCAGGCAGCAACTCAGTGCATTTAGGCATGTAGACATGGTCAAGA
CGATCTGCTGCAGTTCAAAGCGAGCATCAGAATGGAGAAGCAAGGTGATTTAAGTGACTTTAAACGTGAC
GTGTTTGTTGGTGCCAGACGGGCTGGTCTGAGTATTTCAGAAACTGCTGATTTACTGGGGTTTTCACACA
CAAACATCTCTGGGGTTTACAGAGAATGGTCCAAAAAAAGATAATATCCAGTGAGCGGCAGTTCTGTGGG
GGCAAATGTCTTGTTGATGCCAGAGGTCAGAGGAGAATGGCCTGACTGGTTCCAGCTGATAGAAAGGCAA
CAGTAATTCAAATAACCACTCGTTAGAACTGAGGCATGCAGAAGAGCACCTTTGAACACAACATGTCGAA
CCTTGAGGCGGGTGGGCTACAGCAGCTCAAGACCACATCGGGTGCCACTCCTGTCAGCTAAGAACAGGAA
ACTGAGGCTACAATTCGCACAGGCTCAACATAAGTAGACAATAGAAGATTGAACATTATGTTGCCTGGTC
AGATGGATACATTCTACCTTGTATCAACAGTTCAGGCTGGTGATGGTGGTGTAATGGTGTGGGGGATATA
TTCTTGGCACACTTTGGGCCCATTAGTACCAATTAACCATCGTGTCAACGCCACAGCCTAACTGAGTATT
GTTGCTGACCATGTTCATTTCTTTTTGACCACAGTGTACCCATCTTCTGATGGCTACTTCCTGCAGGATA
ATGCACCATGTCATAAAGCGTGAATGATCTCAGACTGGTTTCTTGAACATGACAATGAGTTCACTGTGCT
CGAATGACCTCCACAGTCACCAGATCTCAATCCAATAGAGCGCCTTTGGGGTGTGGTAGAATGGAAGATT
CGCATCCTGGATGTGCAGCCGACAAATCTGCATGATGCTAGCATGTCAATATGGACCAAAATCTCTGAGG
AATTTTCCAGTACCTGGTTGAAATGCAAAAGGAAGGGAATCTATGCTAAGGCAAAAAGAGGTCCAACCCA
GTACTAGTGGGGTGTACATAATAAAGTGGCCGGTGAGTGTATATTGTTAAGGATATCTAGATAATCCAAA
TAATTTACAGCACTATTTAAAAAAAAAACTTTATGTCACCAAGTCTGCATTTATTTGATCACAATTACAG
TCGAAAAAGCAATATCGGGATACATTGTTTCCATTTAAAATAACTATATTATATTTTAAATATTTTTGAC
AATGTTATTTCTTTAATGCCAAAGCTAAATTGTATTCAATCTGAATTTTAGTGTCACATGATCCTTCAGA
AAATATTAACACATTGCTAAAAATGTATATTATTATCAATTTGGANTTTTTTTTTTTTTTTTGTATATTA
ACCTATGCTATTGGTTACTATACAAAAGTATTACTGTGAATATATGCATATACAGAACCGTATCAAGCGC
GGGGGGTGGTTGGGTTATGTCCCCATTTGGAAAGACCTGGAAACATTCATAATGACTAAAATTGCACGGA
AAAATATAATATCTATGAGTATTGCTGATCAGCAGCACAAAACCAGAACTCCATATTAATAAACAGCCAA
TGATGCAGTGAGTTTGTGCATGTTTTCATTCAAACTCGTGTGATTGTGCTCAAACACCTGTTGTGAGCAG
CAGTTGCAAACAGTAAACCTCAAGAGGAGCCAGTCAACCTTCACAAACACTCAACCTCTGGCTCACTCAC
TAAACAATTCGCGTTAATATCTAAAATAAAAATTTCCAGCACCAAACAGCTCTCAGATTTCGGAGTACAC
TGACCAAGAGGTAAGAAGTAACGTTACATTACTAGGACGACTATTGTAAGACTAGATATGTAATATTTGG
AAGCGTACGTGTTTTAAGTGACATATAGAGTAGAGGAACTGATGGAAATACGATTTGCATAATGTAAAAT
GATATATATTAAAATATAGGCTACAGTAGGTAACGTGGTTTACATATAACGTTACTGTGTTAATGTAGTG
CTCAGTTACTCGTGTTGACAGTTATTATTAGTGCTTGCTAATTTGTTTGTTAATGCTTCTCTTGCGTATT
TGATTACCTTCAGGCGAATCTAAAACATATCAGATGTAGAAACGGCAGAAAAATGTTGAAGAAAATACGA
GAATAGTAGCTTTTGGAGCACATAGAAAAGTACATCAGATAAAGCCTACCGTTTAAACGCAGACGCCGCT
CTCGCACTGAATGCTGGGTACTGTAGTCCTTATATTGTATGCTTAATGTGCGTCTCAACGGGAAACTAGA
GTTAGGAAAACTACAATTTCCTGTGGAAAATGTTTCTGTTTTCGGGGAAACAGCGAAAGAAAGATATGGT
TCCGCGTTTTTTTCTTACTTTGAATAATAAAATAAGACCTAACTACACACTTCGCTTACTCTTATGCTAA
TTTGAAGCACTAGCATTCTTTGATACAATGATAATCATTTAAACATCACAGTTATACTACAAATACTATG
GTTAAACTATGTCTAGTGTAGTGTAACACTATGGTTGCCATTGTTATCTTTAAGTTTAAGTATTATCTGT
GGTAAAGCCATGGTTGGTTTTTATAAGAGGTAATAAAATTAACATTGTACAATTAAATGACTATAAATTA
ATGTTTTTTTTTATTTTTTTTACACAGCTACCTTCAAAAAGGGATCCCGCCACCATGGTGAGCAAGGGCG
AGGAGGATAACATGGCCATCATCAAGGAGTTCATGCGCTTCAAGGTGCACATGGAGGGCTCCGTGAACGG
CCACGAGTTCGAGATCGAGGGCGAGGGCGAGGGCCGCCCCTACGAGGGCACCCAGACCGCCAAGCTGAAG
GTGACCAAGGGTGGCCCCCTGCCCTTCGCCTGGGACATCCTGTCCCCTCAGTTCATGTACGGCTCCAAGG
CCTACGTGAAGCACCCCGCCGACATCCCCGACTACTTGAAGCTGTCCTTCCCCGAGGGCTTCAAGTGGGA
GCGCGTGATGAACTTCGAGGACGGCGGCGTGGTGACCGTGACCCAGGACTCCTCCCTGCAGGACGGCGAG
TTCATCTACAAGGTGAAGCTGCGCGGCACCAACTTCCCCTCCGACGGCCCCGTAATGCAGAAGAAGACCA
TGGGCTGGGAGGCCTCCTCCGAGCGGATGTACCCCGAGGACGGCGCCCTGAAGGGCGAGATCAAGCAGAG
GCTGAAGCTGAAGGACGGCGGCCACTACGACGCTGAGGTCAAGACCACCTACAAGGCCAAGAAGCCCGTG
CAGCTGCCCGGCGCCTACAACGTCAACATCAAGTTGGACATCACCTCCCACAACGAGGACTACACCATCG
TGGAACAGTACGAACGCGCCGAGGGCCGCCACTCCACCGGCGGCATGGACGAGCTGTACAAGTGAATCGA
TGATGATCCAGACATGATAAGATACATTGATGAGTTTGGACAAACCACAACTAGAATGCAGTGAAAAAAA
TGCTTTATTTGTGAAATTTGTGATGCTATTGCTTTATTTGTAACCATTATAAGCTGCAATAAACAAGTTA
ACAACAACAATTCTGCACAGCACCTTGACCTGGAAATTAGGGAAATTATAACAGTCAATCAGTGGAAGAA
AATGGAGGAAGTATGTGATTCATCAGCAGCTGCGAGCAGCACAGTCCAAAATCAGCCACAGGATCAAGAG
CACCCGTGGCCGTATCTTCGCAGATCTAAAGCTTAAATCAGTTGTGTTAAATAAGAGACATTCAAAATAA
ATGTAAATGAGCTCTCCAAATCAGCAGACTTAACATTCTTTAAAATGATTGATTCAATAATGATAAAAAT
CAGGCATAGCCAGTTGTAACTTTAGATAAATTACAGAAAATGTCAAATACAGAGAACCGATTCTTTTTTA
TGATACATCCAAGCACACATTTAACACAATCCAGGCAAACCCCGAATTTCACAGTCACAAGCACTGTTTG
TACAAGAGCTTTGCCTAAGGACACACAGTCTCTATAAGTCCAGGTCGTTGGTTTCACTCTTATTTTAAAC
ATGTGACATTTTTCCTGCCATCCTGTCTTAGGCTGCTGTTTGCTTCATTCCATGTCACATTAAATTCCTC
AGTAGCACCTTTTACACACACAGCCAATCTTTTCCAGAAAATTCAATTGCTTTGAAGAGATAATGTGTGA
ACAAATCCATTTAGAAAAGGAAAATTAAGAATTTGTAAAATCATCTGTAAATTGTTGGCATTCTTCTGTA
TATGAACATCACATCATTTACAGGTAAAGGTCTGGTCATTAATTATATGACAATTTACTGGTATTATTTT
GTGAAAGGGGCTATTTTCAATGCGTTCATCCATCCTTTTCATCCCTCAAATCTCTCATTCACGTCCCCCT
CCCCATCTGCACACTTTATCTCATTTCCACCCTGCTGGAATCTGAGCACTTGTGCAGTTATCAGGGCTCC
TGTATTTAGGAGGCTCTGGGTGTCCATGTAGGGGACGAACAGAAACACTGCAGACCTTTATAGAAGAACA
ATTGATAAGAGTCCTCATACATAAAGACTCCATTAGTAAGCCAGTGACCCAGGAGCCCAGACCAACAGCA
AAGCAGACAGTGACCATGGTGAGCAAGGGCGAAGAGCTGTTCACCGGGGTGGTGCCCATCCTGGTCGAGC
TGGACGGCGACGTAAACGGCCACAAGTTCAGCGTGTCCGGCGAGGGCGAGGGCGATGCCACCTACGGCAA
GCTGACCCTGAAGTTCATCTGCACCACCGGCAAGCTGCCCGTGCCCTGGCCCACCCTCGTGACCACCCTG
ACCTACGGCGTGCAGTGCTTCAGCCGCTACCCCGACCACATGAAGCAGCACGACTTCTTCAAGTCCGCCA
TGCCCGAAGGCTACGTCCAGGAGCGCACCATCTTCTTCAAGGACGACGGCAACTACAAGACCCGCGCCGA
GGTGAAGTTCGAGGGCGACACCCTGGTGAACCGCATCGAGCTGAAGGGCATCGACTTCAAGGAGGACGGC
AACATCCTGGGGCACAAGCTGGAGTACAACTACAACAGCCACAACGTCTATATCATGGCCGACAAGCAGA
AGAACGGCATCAAGGTGAACTTCAAGATCCGCCACAACATCGAGGACGGCAGCGTGCAGCTCGCCGACCA
CTACCAGCAGAACACCCCCATCGGCGACGGCCCCGTGCTGCTGCCCGACAACCACTACCTGAGCACCCAG
TCCGCCCTGAGCAAAGACCCCAACGAGAAGCGCGATCACATGGTCCTGCTGGAGTTCGTGACCGCCGCCG
GGATCACTCTCGGCATGGACGAGCTGTACAAGTAAAGCGGCCCCTCTCGAGCCTCTAGAACTATAGTGAG
TCGTATTACGTAGATCCAGACATGATAAGATACATTGATGAGTTTGGACAAACCACAACTAGAATGCAGT
GAAAAAAATGCTTTATTTGTGAAATTTGTGATGCTATTGCTTTATTTGTAACCATTATAAGCTGCAATAA
ACAAGAGATCTGATCTAGAGGATCATAATCAGCCATACCACATTTGTAGAGGTTTTACTTGCTTTAAAAA
ACCTCCCACACCTCCCCCTGAACCTGAAACATAAAATGAATGCAATTGTTGTTGTTAACTTGTTTATTGC
AGCTTATAATGGTTACAAATAAAGCAATAGCATCACAAATTTCACAAATAAAGCATTTTTTTCACTGCAT
TCTAGTTGTGGTTTGTCCAAACTCATCAATGTATCTTATCATGTCTGGATCATCATCGATGCGTCTTTTG
TTCTGGTCATCAAGGAGGGGGGAATGTTCTGCGCATGCCTGTGGGGGAGGGAGAAGGACACGTCACTGAA
AACGTCCCTGCATCACACCGAGACACCCAAGAATTGCATTCATTTTATGTTTCAGGTTCAGGGGGAGGTG
TGGGAGGTTTTTTAAAGCAAGTAAAACCTCTACAAATGTGGTATGGCTGATTATGATCCTCTAGATCAGA
TCCACTAGTTCTAGAGCGGCCATTACCCTGTTATCCCTAGGCCGCCACCGCGGTGGAGCTCCAATTCGCC
CTATAGTGAGTCGTATTACGCGCGCTCACTGGCCGTCGTTTTACAACGTCGTGACTGGGAAAACCCTGGC
GTTACCCAACTTAATCGCCTTGCAGCACATCCCCCTTTCGCCAGCTGGCGTAATAGCGAAGAGGCCCGCA
CCGATCGCCCTTCCCAACAGTTGCGCAGCCTGAATGGCGAATGGAAATTGTAAGCGTTAATATTTTGTTA
AAATTCGCGTTAAATTTTTGTTAAATCAGCTCATTTTTTAACCAATAGGCCGAAATCGGCAAAATCCCTT
ATAAATCAAAAGAATAGACCGAGATAGGGT
[37 nt withheld, positions 8711-8747]
AAAGAACGTGGACTCCAACGTCAAAGG
[49 nt withheld, positions 8775-8823]
T
[91 nt withheld, positions 8825-8915]
G
[124 nt withheld, positions 8917-9040]
CAGGTGGCACTTTTCGGGGAAATGTGCGCGGAACCCCTATTTGTTTATTTTTCTAAATACATTCAAATAT
GTATCCGCTCATGAGACAATAACCCTGATAAATGCTTCAATAATATTGAAAAAGGAAGAGTATGAGTATT
CAACATTTCCGTGTCGCCCTTATTCCCTTTTTTGCGGCATTTTGCCTTCCTGTTTTTGCTCACCCAGAAA
CGCTGGTGAAAGTAAAAGATGCTGAAGATCAGTTGGGTGCACGAGTGGGTTACATCGAACTGGATCTCAA
CAGCGGTAAGATCCTTGAGAGTTTTCGCCCCGAAGAACGTTTTCCAATGATGAGCACTTTTAAAGTTCTG
CTATGTGGCGCGGTATTATCCCGTATTGACGCCGGGCAAGAGCAACTCGGTCGCCGCATACACTATTCTC
AGAATGACTTGGTTGAGTACTCACCAGTCACAGAAAAGCATCTTACGGATGGCATGACAGTAAGAGAATT
ATGCAGTGCTGCCATAACCATGAGTGATAACACTGCGGCCAACTTACTTCTGACAACGATCGGAGGACCG
AAGGAGCTAACCGCTTTTTTGCACAACATGGGGGATCATGTAACTCGCCTTGATCGTTGGGAACCGGAGC
TGAATGAAGCCATACCAAACGACGAGCGTGACACCACGATGCCTGTAGCAATGGCAACAACGTTGCGCAA
ACTATTAACTGGCGAACTACTTACTCTAGCTTCCCGGCAACAATTAATAGACTGGATGGAGGCGGATAAA
GTTGCAGGACCACTTCTGCGCTCGGCCCTTCCGGCTGGCTGGTTTATTGCTGATAAATCTGGAGCCGGTG
AGCGTGGGTCTCGCGGTATCATTGCAGCACTGGGGCCAGATGGTAAGCCCTCCCGTATCGTAGTTATCTA
CACGACGGGGAGTCAGGCAACTATGGATGAACGAAATAGACAGATCGCTGAGATAGGTGCCTCACTGATT
AAGCATTGGTAACTGTCAGACCAAGTTTACTCATATATACTTTAGATTGATTTAAAACTTCATTTTTAAT
TTAAAAGGATCTAGGTGAAGATCCTTTTTGATAATCTCATGACCAAAATCCCTTAACGTGAGTTTTCGTT
CCACTGAGCGTCAGACCCCGTAGAAAAGATCAAAGGATCTTCTTGAGATCCTTTTTTTCTGCGCGTAATC
TGCTGCTTGCAAACAAAAAAACCACCGCTACCAGCGGTGGTTTGTTTGCCGGATCAAGAGCTACCAACTC
TTTTTCCGAAGGTAACTGGCTTCAGCAGAGCGCAGATACCAAATACTGTTCTTCTAGTGTAGCCGTAGTT
AGGCCACCACTTCAAGAACTCTGTAGCACCGCCTACATACCTCGCTCTGCTAATCCTGTTACCAGTGGCT
GCTGCCAGTGGCGATAAGTCGTGTCTTACCGGGTTGGACTCAAGACGATAGTTACCGGATAAGGCGCAGC
GGTCGGGCTGAACGGGGGGTTCGTGCACACAGCCCAGCTTGGAGCGAACGACCTACACCGAACTGAGATA
CCTACAGCGTGAGCTATGAGAAAGCGCCACGCTTCCCGAAGGGAGAAAGGCGGACAGGTATCCGGTAAGC
GGCAGGGTCGGAACAGGAGAGCGCACGAGGGAGCTTCCAGGGGGAAACGCCTGGTATCTTTATAGTCCTG
TCGGGTTTCGCCACCTCTGACTTGAGCGTCGATTTTTGTGATGCTCGTCAGGGGGGCGGAGCCTATGGAA
AAACGCCAGCAACGCGGCCTTTTTACGGTTCCTGGCCTTTTGCTGGCCTTTTGCTCACATGTTCTTTCCT
GCGTTATCCCCTGATTCTGTGGATAACCGTATTACCGCCTTTGAGTGAGCTGATACCGCTCGCCGCAGCC
GAACGACCGAGCGCAGCGAGTCAGTGAGCGAGGAAGCGGAAGAGCGCCCAATACGCAAACCGCCTCTCCC
CGCGCGTTGGCCGATTCATTAATGCAGCTGGCACGACAGGTTTCCCGACTGGAAAGCGGGCAGTGAGCGC
AACGCAATTAATGTGAGTTAGCTCACTCATTAGGCACCCCAGGCTTTACACTTTATGCTTCCGGCTCGTA
TGTTGTGTGGAATTGTGAGCGGATAACAATTTCACACAGGAAACAGCTATGACCATGATTACGCCAAGCG
CGCAATTAACCCTCACTAAAGGGAACAAAAGCTGGGTACCGGGCCCCCCCTCGAATTACCCTGTTATCCC
TATCGAGCAAAATCAATCCTAATGTAAAATAGTATACGTTCATCATTATAATGCAAACACTGTAGAACTG
TTGTGTTGTGCCTTGCATTTCATTCTCAGTTTCTTATCGTCTGTCTCTTTTTACGACAGAGCTAGAAAAA
ACTAGCCTTCATTTGCCATCGCCGTATGCAAATCCACTCCAGAACTCAACAGGTTTGTTCTGCGGCGGGT
GTAAGTGTGAACACCGGCATGTAAGTGCGCTTGAGCAGGAGAATAAAGCGCTCAGAGACACCGGAGGAAT
CCTTTATTTTGCGTTGCGCCTCAGGGGATTCGCTGAGCCTTCTCTTCATGGCCCTGCTCTTCAGACACAG
GTGCTCCGCTGTTTGTGTTTTTCACTGTTCTTCAGGCACTCGTGGTTACGGGTTTTTGTTTTGCACTCTT
GCACACACATCTCTCGGCCTCCAAAACAAACACACAACTGCACGAGGGCTCGAAGCCCCCACCGAAAAAC
AAAAACATTATGCTAATGAGGAAGGCACAGCTGTTCCCTTCTTCACTCTCTCTCTCGTTCTTTCAACAAC
AGTCGCCTAATTTCTCTCGTTCCTTTAAAGAGCCGCCAAGCAGAAACAGTTAATGCAAATATAAGCCTGC
GGGAAATAAGGAGAATTTTTACAAAATCCGAGCTTCCCCTCCTGCCAAAATGTGATGTGTGACTCACGCA
TTCGATATTTGGTGTAATGAGAGTGAATCATTCTGCTCCACACCGAACCCGATGCCACAGACCACTCAGA
TGCACACCGAGGAGACTATTTTAACAGCACATTACATCCAGACTGTCACAGATGCATTACCAAGAGTGTG
ATTTCAGTGTCGAATGCAGGTCTTAAAGGAAAATCTGTTGCGATTGCATGTGCGCTAACTAGACACGACC
AACGAATGGGAACAATCTGTGAAATATTATACAATCACAGGCAATTAAAAGATGTTTAAAGTTCAATTTA
GTTTTAATTAATATGTTATATAAAACTAATCTGTTTTAAATGTATATTTATGATTTTAGCTTTAGCTAGC
CTCTTGACCAGCAGCTGAAGTGTCCGGCAAGTACCTAAAAGGGAGACCACATGGGAAAGCTAGGTTGCTC
CCGGAAGAGGTGTTAGTAAACCAGCAGGTCTACCTGTGGTCTGTGTGGGTCCTAATGCCCCAGTATAAAC
CAGCAGGTCAACCTGTGGTCTGTGTGGGTCCTAATGCCCCAGTATAAACCAGCAGGTCTACCTGTGGTCT
GTGTGGGTCCTAATGCCCCAGTATAAACCAGCAGGTCAACCTGTAGTCTGTGTGGGTCCTAATGCCCCAG
TATAAACCAGCAGGTCTACCTGTGGTCTGTGTGGGTCCTAATGCCCCAGTATAAACCAGCAGGTCAACCT
GTGRTCTGTGTGGGTCCTAATGCCCCAGTATAAAMCAKCAYGTCAMCCTSTWYGMTTTCTTKTTSCTWAT
TTYATTGTTAAGACTAATTTGTCACACTCGTACACATTAGTATACGT
